Addgene plasmid #84480: pAAV-Syn-FLEX-rc [ChrimsonR-GFP]
Purpose: AAV-mediated expression of ChrimsonR-GFP under the Syn promoter, in floxed/reversed (Cre-dependent) manner. Using bGHpA signal.
Depositing lab: Edward Boyden. Depositing organization: Massachusetts Institute of Technology. Publication: Independent optical excitation of distinct neural populations. Klapoetke NC, Murata Y, Kim SS, Pulver SR, Birdsey-Benson A, Cho YK, Morimoto TK, Chuong AS, Carpenter EJ, Tian Z, Wang J, Xie Y, Yan Z, Zhang Y, Chow BY, Surek B, Melkonian M, Jayaraman V, Constantine-Paton M, Wong GK, Boyden ES. Nat Methods. 2014 Mar;11(3):338-46. doi: 10.1038/nmeth.2836. Epub 2014 Feb 9. PubMed 24509633.
Backbone
  Vector backbone: AAV-Syn-FLEX
  Backbone manufacturer: original from Stratagene
  Backbone size w/o insert (bp): 4684
  Total vector size (bp): 6469
  Vector type: Mammalian Expression, AAV
Growth in bacteria
  Bacterial resistance: Ampicillin, 100 μg/mL
  Growth temperature: 37°C
  Growth strain: NEB Stable
  Growth instructions: Can grow in DH5alpha at 37°C or Stbl3 at 30°C. Carbenicillin is preferred over ampicillin. In DH5alpha this plasmid may act more like a high copy plasmid, although in Stbl3 it may act more like a low copy plasmid.
  Copy number: Low Copy
Gene/Insert
  Gene/Insert name: ChrimsonR-GFP (alt names: Chrimson K176R mutant-GFP; ChR88m19-GFP; Chlamydomonas noctigama channelrhodopsin K176R mutant-GFP)
  Species: Chlamydomonas noctigama
  Insert size (bp): 1785
  Mutation: Chrimson K176R mutant
  GenBank ID: KF992060
  Promoter: human synapsin promoter
  Tag / fusion protein: GFP (C terminal on insert)
  Cloning method: Restriction Enzyme; 5′ cloning site NheI (not destroyed); 3′ cloning site KpnI (not destroyed)
  Sequencing primers: 5′ gcacgggcgcgaccatctgc; 3′ TAGCGTAAAAGGAGCAACATAG
Terms and licenses: Academic/Nonprofit Terms; Industry Terms: Not Available to Industry
Depositor comments: The plasmid is fully sequenced in the coding sequence regions (opsin-fluorophore and important flanking regions). Multiple digestions were done to verify the vector structure. The construct and the virus were both tested in vitro.
How to cite: pAAV-Syn-FLEX-rc [ChrimsonR-GFP] was a gift from Edward Boyden (Addgene plasmid # 84480 ; http://n2t.net/addgene:84480 ; RRID:Addgene_84480)
