[The description below was written by a language model from this plasmid's Addgene catalogue record and pLannotate feature annotations shown in this document.]
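Description:
pAAV-Syn-FLEX-rc [ChrimsonR-GFP] is a 6,469 bp AAV transfer plasmid for Cre-dependent, neuron-targeted expression of a red-light-activated channelrhodopsin. It is built on an AAV-Syn-FLEX backbone that derives originally from a Stratagene vector. In bacteria it is maintained through a ColE1/pUC-type origin and selected with the β-lactamase (AmpR) gene for ampicillin/carbenicillin resistance. An f1 phage origin is also present. The record lists the plasmid as low copy but notes that its apparent copy number varies with the host strain. Short matches to lacZα, lacI and SV40 large T antigen in the feature table are probably backbone remnants or annotation artefacts rather than functional parts.

Two AAV2 inverted terminal repeats, one annotated only as a fragment, flank the expression cassette and allow it to be packaged into recombinant AAV particles. Within them, the human synapsin I promoter confers neuron-specific transcription. A WPRE boosts transcript stability and expression, and a bovine growth hormone polyadenylation signal terminates the message. The payload is ChrimsonR, the K176R mutant of the Chlamydomonas noctigama channelrhodopsin Chrimson, which has faster closing kinetics, fused at its C terminus to EGFP. This coding sequence lies on the opposite strand from the promoter, WPRE and poly(A) signal, so it is in reverse complement and is not expressed as delivered. It is bracketed on each side by paired loxP and lox2272 sites in the FLEX (double-floxed inverted) arrangement. Cre recombinase inverts the cassette into the sense orientation and then excises sites so that it stays locked there, which restricts expression to Cre-positive neurons.

The construct is used to produce AAV for optogenetic excitation of genetically defined neuronal populations with red light, with GFP fluorescence marking the expressing cells. The depositor reports that both the plasmid and the derived virus were tested in vitro.
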