Features (pLannotate 1.2.2; 18 found; start..end, strand, type, name):
    477..609     +  repeat_region  AAV2 ITR (fragment): inverted terminal repeat of adeno-associated virus serotype 2 inverted
    604..673     +  CDS            lacZα (fragment): LacZα fragment of β-galactosidase; lacZ fragment
    678..1106    +  rep_origin     f1 ori (sequence partly withheld): f1 bacteriophage origin of replication; arrow indicates direction of (+) strand synthesis
   1159..1263    +  promoter       AmpR promoter: bla
   1264..2124    +  CDS            AmpR: β-lactamase; bla; confers resistance to ampicillin, carbenicillin, and related antibiotics
   2295..2883    +  rep_origin     ori: high-copy-number ColE1/pMB1/pBR322/pUC origin of replication
   3066..3122    +  CDS            lacI (fragment): lac repressor; lacI; The lac repressor binds to the lac operator to inhibit transcription in E. coli. This inhibition can be relieved by adding lactose or isopropyl-β-D-thiogalactopyranoside (IPTG).
   3116..3249    -  repeat_region  AAV2 ITR: inverted terminal repeat of adeno-associated virus serotype 2 inverted
   3320..3388    +  CDS            large T antigen (fragment): large T antigen from SV40 (simian virus 40)
   3419..3626    -  polyA_signal   bGH poly(A) signal: bovine growth hormone polyadenylation signal
   3667..4255    -  misc_feature   WPRE: woodchuck hepatitis virus posttranscriptional regulatory element
   4288..4321    -  protein_bind   loxP: Cre-mediated recombination occurs in the 8-bp core sequence (GCATACAT). Cre recombinase
   4392..4425    -  protein_bind   lox2272: Cre-mediated recombination occurs in the 8-bp core sequence (GGATACTT). lox2272 sites are compatible with each other, but incompatible with loxP or loxN sites (Lee and Saito, 1988). Cre recombinase
   4453..5502    +  CDS            ChrimsonR: red light-drivable channelrhodopsin from Chlamydomonas noctigama (Klapoetke et al., 2014) K176R mutant with accelerated closing kinetics
   5521..6237    +  CDS            EGFP: the original enhanced GFP (Yang et al., 1996) mammalian codon-optimized
   6251..6284    +  protein_bind   loxP: Cre-mediated recombination occurs in the 8-bp core sequence (GCATACAT). Cre recombinase
   6347..6380    +  protein_bind   lox2272: Cre-mediated recombination occurs in the 8-bp core sequence (GGATACTT). lox2272 sites are compatible with each other, but incompatible with loxP or loxN sites (Lee and Saito, 1988). Cre recombinase
   6396..374     -  promoter       hSyn promoter (across the origin): human synapsin I promoter; confers neuron-specific expression (Kügler et al., 2003)
>Addgene plasmid #84480 | pAAV-Syn-FLEX-rc [ChrimsonR-GFP] | addgene full sequence | sequence record 176952 | Addgene NGS Result
AGCGCAGATGGTCGCGCCCGTGCCCCCCTATCTCGCGCCTCGCGTGGTGCGGTCCGGCTGGGCCGGCGGC
GGCGCGGACGCGACCAAGGTGGCCGGGAAGGGGAGTTTGCGGGGGACCGGCGAGTGACGTCAGCGCGCCT
TCAGTGCTGAGGCGGCGGTGGCGCGCGCCGCCAGGCGGGGGCGAAGGCACTGTCCGCGGTGCTGAAGCTG
GCAGTGCGCACGCGCCTCGCCGCATCCTGTTTCCCCTCCCCCTCTCTGATAGGGGATGCGCAATTTGGGG
AATGGGGGTTGGGTGCTTGTCCAGTGGGTCGGGGTCGGTCGTCAGGTAGGCACCCCCACCCCGCCTCATC
CTGGTCCTAAAACCCACTTGCACTCATACGCAGGGCCCTCTGCAGTCTAGACACTTAATTAACCTACGAT
CTTCCTAGAGCATGGCTACGTAGATAAGTAGCATGGCGGGTTAATCATTAACTACAAGGAACCCCTAGTG
ATGGAGTTGGCCACTCCCTCTCTGCGCGCTCGCTCGCTCACTGAGGCCGGGCGACCAAAGGTCGCCCGAC
GCCCGGGCTTTGCCCGGGCGGCCTCAGTGAGCGAGCGAGCGCGCAGCTGGCGTAATAGCGAAGAGGCCCG
CACCGATCGCCCTTCCCAACAGTTGCGCAGCCTGAATGGCGAATGGG
[124 nt withheld, positions 678-801]
C
[91 nt withheld, positions 803-893]
A
[49 nt withheld, positions 895-943]
CCTTTGACGTTGGAGTCCACGTTCTTT
[37 nt withheld, positions 971-1007]
ACCCTATCTCGGTCTATTCTTTTGATTTATAAGGGATTTTGCCGATTTCGGCCTATTGGTTAAAAAATGA
GCTGATTTAACAAAAATTTAACGCGAATTTTAACAAAATATTAACGCTTACAATTTAGGTGGCACTTTTC
GGGGAAATGTGCGCGGAACCCCTATTTGTTTATTTTTCTAAATACATTCAAATATGTATCCGCTCATGAG
ACAATAACCCTGATAAATGCTTCAATAATATTGAAAAAGGAAGAGTATGAGTATTCAACATTTCCGTGTC
GCCCTTATTCCCTTTTTTGCGGCATTTTGCCTTCCTGTTTTTGCTCACCCAGAAACGCTGGTGAAAGTAA
AAGATGCTGAAGATCAGTTGGGTGCACGAGTGGGTTACATCGAACTGGATCTCAACAGCGGTAAGATCCT
TGAGAGTTTTCGCCCCGAAGAACGTTTTCCAATGATGAGCACTTTTAAAGTTCTGCTATGTGGCGCGGTA
TTATCCCGTATTGACGCCGGGCAAGAGCAACTCGGTCGCCGCATACACTATTCTCAGAATGACTTGGTTG
AGTACTCACCAGTCACAGAAAAGCATCTTACGGATGGCATGACAGTAAGAGAATTATGCAGTGCTGCCAT
AACCATGAGTGATAACACTGCGGCCAACTTACTTCTGACAACGATCGGAGGACCGAAGGAGCTAACCGCT
TTTTTGCACAACATGGGGGATCATGTAACTCGCCTTGATCGTTGGGAACCGGAGCTGAATGAAGCCATAC
CAAACGACGAGCGTGACACCACGATGCCTGTAGCAATGGCAACAACGTTGCGCAAACTATTAACTGGCGA
ACTACTTACTCTAGCTTCCCGGCAACAATTAATAGACTGGATGGAGGCGGATAAAGTTGCAGGACCACTT
CTGCGCTCGGCCCTTCCGGCTGGCTGGTTTATTGCTGATAAATCTGGAGCCGGTGAGCGTGGGTCTCGCG
GTATCATTGCAGCACTGGGGCCAGATGGTAAGCCCTCCCGTATCGTAGTTATCTACACGACGGGGAGTCA
GGCAACTATGGATGAACGAAATAGACAGATCGCTGAGATAGGTGCCTCACTGATTAAGCATTGGTAACTG
TCAGACCAAGTTTACTCATATATACTTTAGATTGATTTAAAACTTCATTTTTAATTTAAAAGGATCTAGG
TGAAGATCCTTTTTGATAATCTCATGACCAAAATCCCTTAACGTGAGTTTTCGTTCCACTGAGCGTCAGA
CCCCGTAGAAAAGATCAAAGGATCTTCTTGAGATCCTTTTTTTCTGCGCGTAATCTGCTGCTTGCAAACA
AAAAAACCACCGCTACCAGCGGTGGTTTGTTTGCCGGATCAAGAGCTACCAACTCTTTTTCCGAAGGTAA
CTGGCTTCAGCAGAGCGCAGATACCAAATACTGTTCTTCTAGTGTAGCCGTAGTTAGGCCACCACTTCAA
GAACTCTGTAGCACCGCCTACATACCTCGCTCTGCTAATCCTGTTACCAGTGGCTGCTGCCAGTGGCGAT
AAGTCGTGTCTTACCGGGTTGGACTCAAGACGATAGTTACCGGATAAGGCGCAGCGGTCGGGCTGAACGG
GGGGTTCGTGCACACAGCCCAGCTTGGAGCGAACGACCTACACCGAACTGAGATACCTACAGCGTGAGCT
ATGAGAAAGCGCCACGCTTCCCGAAGGGAGAAAGGCGGACAGGTATCCGGTAAGCGGCAGGGTCGGAACA
GGAGAGCGCACGAGGGAGCTTCCAGGGGGAAACGCCTGGTATCTTTATAGTCCTGTCGGGTTTCGCCACC
TCTGACTTGAGCGTCGATTTTTGTGATGCTCGTCAGGGGGGCGGAGCCTATGGAAAAACGCCAGCAACGC
GGCCTTTTTACGGTTCCTGGCCTTTTGCTGGCCTTTTGCTCACATGTTCTTTCCTGCGTTATCCCCTGAT
TCTGTGGATAACCGTATTACCGCCTTTGAGTGAGCTGATACCGCTCGCCGCAGCCGAACGACCGAGCGCA
GCGAGTCAGTGAGCGAGGAAGCGGAAGAGCGCCCAATACGCAAACCGCCTCTCCCCGCGCGTTGGCCGAT
TCATTAATGCAGCTGCGCGCTCGCTCGCTCACTGAGGCCGCCCGGGCAAAGCCCGGGCGTCGGGCGACCT
TTGGTCGCCCGGCCTCAGTGAGCGAGCGAGCGCGCAGAGAGGGAGTGGCCAACTCCATCACTAGGGGTTC
CTTGTAGTTAATGATTAACCCGCCATGCTACTTATCTACGTAGCCATGCTCTAGGAAGATCCTTATCGAT
TTTACCACATTTGTAGAGGTTTTACTTGCTTTAAAAAACCTCCCACATCTCCCCCTGAACCTGAAACATA
AAATGAATGCAATTGTACAGTCCGGACCGCATCCCCAGCATGCCTGCTATTGTCTTCCCAATCCTCCCCC
TTGCTGTCCTGCCCCACCCCACCCCCCAGAATAGAATGACACCTACTCAGACAATGCGATGCAATTTCCT
CATTTTATTAGGAAAGGACAGTGGGAGTGGCACCTTCCAGGGTCAAGGAAGGCACGGGGGAGGGGCAAAC
AACAGATGGCTGGCAACTAGAAGGCACAGTCGAGCTTTATGAGCGGCCGCCCGGGTCGACGGTATCGATG
CGGGGAGGCGGCCCAAAGGGAGATCCGACTCGTCTGAGGGCGAAGGCGAAGACGCGGAAGAGGCCGCAGA
GCCGGCAGCAGGCCGCGGGAAGGAAGGTCCGCTGGATTGAGGGCCGAAGGGACGTAGCAGAAGGACGTCC
CGCGCAGAATCCAGGTGGCAACACAGGCGAGCAGCCAAGGAAAGGACGATGATTTCCCCGACAACACCAC
GGAATTGTCAGTGCCCAACAGCCGAGCCCCTGTCCAGCAGCGGGCAAGGCAGGCGGCGATGAGTTCCGCC
GTGGCAATAGGGAGGGGGAAAGCGAAAGTCCCGGAAAGGAGCTGACAGGTGGTGGCAATGCCCCAACCAG
TGGGGGTTGCGTCAGCAAACACAGTGCACACCACGCCACGTTGCCTGACAACGGGCCACAACTCCTCATA
AAGAGACAGCAACCAGGATTTATACAAGGAGGAGAAAATGAAAGCCATACGGGAAGCAATAGCATGATAC
AAAGGCATTAAAGCAGCGTATCCACATAGCGTAAAAGGAGCAACATAGTTAAGAATACCAGTCAATCTTT
CACAAATTTTGTAATCCAGAGGTTGATTATCGATAAGCTTCGCGAACCTCTTCGAGGGACATAACTTCGT
ATAATGTATGCTATACGAAGTTATGGGTCGATGGTGAGATCTGGACTAGAGGGTCGATGGTGATGCTTGG
ATCAAAATAGGAAGAATCCCAATGATAACTTCGTATAAAGTATCCTATACGAAGTTATACTAGGTACCTA
GGCCGCGCCGCCACCATGGCTGAGCTGATCAGCAGCGCCACCAGATCTCTGTTTGCCGCCGGAGGCATCA
ACCCTTGGCCTAACCCCTACCACCACGAGGACATGGGCTGTGGAGGAATGACACCTACAGGCGAGTGCTT
CAGCACCGAGTGGTGGTGTGACCCTTCTTACGGACTGAGCGACGCCGGATACGGATATTGCTTCGTGGAG
GCCACAGGCGGCTACCTGGTCGTGGGAGTGGAGAAGAAGCAGGCTTGGCTGCACAGCAGAGGCACACCAG
GAGAAAAGATCGGCGCCCAGGTCTGCCAGTGGATTGCTTTCAGCATCGCCATCGCCCTGCTGACATTCTA
CGGCTTCAGCGCCTGGAAGGCCACTTGCGGTTGGGAGGAGGTCTACGTCTGTTGCGTCGAGGTGCTGTTC
GTGACCCTGGAGATCTTCAAGGAGTTCAGCAGCCCCGCCACAGTGTACCTGTCTACCGGCAACCACGCCT
ATTGCCTGCGCTACTTCGAGTGGCTGCTGTCTTGCCCCGTGATCCTGATCAGACTGAGCAACCTGAGCGG
CCTGAAGAACGACTACAGCAAGCGGACCATGGGCCTGATCGTGTCTTGCGTGGGAATGATCGTGTTCGGC
ATGGCCGCAGGACTGGCTACCGATTGGCTCAAGTGGCTGCTGTATATCGTGTCTTGCATCTACGGCGGCT
ACATGTACTTCCAGGCCGCCAAGTGCTACGTGGAAGCCAACCACAGCGTGCCTAAAGGCCATTGCCGCAT
GGTCGTGAAGCTGATGGCCTACGCTTACTTCGCCTCTTGGGGCAGCTACCCAATCCTCTGGGCAGTGGGA
CCAGAAGGACTGCTGAAGCTGAGCCCTTACGCCAACAGCATCGGCCACAGCATCTGCGACATCATCGCCA
AGGAGTTTTGGACCTTCCTGGCCCACCACCTGAGGATCAAGATCCACGAGCACATCCTGATCCACGGCGA
CATCCGGAAGACCACCAAGATGGAGATCGGAGGCGAGGAGGTGGAAGTGGAAGAGTTCGTGGAGGAGGAG
GACGAGGACACAGTGGCGGCACCGGTAGTAGCAGTGAGCAAGGGCGAGGAGCTGTTCACCGGGGTGGTGC
CCATCCTGGTCGAGCTGGACGGCGACGTAAACGGCCACAAGTTCAGCGTGTCCGGCGAGGGCGAGGGCGA
TGCCACCTACGGCAAGCTGACCCTGAAGTTCATTTGCACCACCGGCAAGCTGCCCGTGCCCTGGCCCACC
CTCGTGACCACCCTGACCTACGGCGTGCAGTGCTTCAGCCGCTACCCCGACCACATGAAGCAGCACGACT
TCTTCAAGTCCGCCATGCCCGAAGGCTACGTCCAGGAGCGCACCATCTTCTTCAAGGACGACGGCAACTA
CAAGACCCGCGCCGAGGTGAAGTTCGAGGGCGACACCCTGGTGAACCGCATCGAGCTGAAGGGCATCGAC
TTCAAGGAGGACGGCAACATCCTGGGGCACAAGCTGGAGTACAACTACAACAGCCACAACGTCTATATCA
TGGCCGACAAGCAGAAGAACGGCATCAAGGTGAACTTCAAGATCCGCCACAACATCGAGGACGGCAGCGT
GCAGCTCGCCGACCACTACCAGCAGAACACCCCCATCGGCGACGGCCCCGTGCTGCTGCCCGACAACCAC
TACCTGAGCACCCAGTCCGCCCTGAGCAAAGACCCCAACGAGAAGCGCGATCACATGGTCCTGCTGGAGT
TCGTGACCGCCGCCGGGATCACTCTCGGCATGGACGAGCTGTACAAGTAATGAGCTAGCTAGTATAACTT
CGTATAGCATACATTATACGAAGTTATGGGTCGATGGTGATGCTTGGCAATTCGGGTCGATGGTGAAGCA
TTGGTCTTCCTATTTTGATATAACTTCGTATAGGATACTTTATACGAAGTTATGGGAATTCTTCTCGACT
GCGCTCTCAGGCACGACACGACTCCTCCGCTGCCCACCGCAGACTGAGGCAGCGCTGAGTCGCCGGCGCC
GC
